Addgene plasmid #37601: p6895 PHAGE-P CMVT N-HA-hE6AP I wt
Depositing lab: Peter Howley. Depositing organization: Harvard Medical School. Publication: Identification and proteomic analysis of distinct UBE3A/E6AP protein complexes. Martinez-Noel G, Galligan JT, Sowa ME, Arndt V, Overton TM, Harper JW, Howley PM. Mol Cell Biol. 2012 May 29. 10.1128/MCB.00201-12 PubMed 22645313.
Backbone
  Vector backbone: pHAGE-P CMVt N-HA GAW
  Backbone size w/o insert (bp): 7800
  Total vector size (bp): 10374
  Vector type: Mammalian Expression
  Selectable markers: Puromycin
Growth in bacteria
  Bacterial resistance: Ampicillin, 100 μg/mL
  Growth temperature: 37°C
  Growth strain: DH5alpha
  Copy number: Unknown
Gene/Insert
  Gene/Insert name: E6AP I wt
  Species: H. sapiens (human)
  Insert size (bp): 2556
  Entrez Gene: UBE3A (a.k.a. ANCR, AS, E6-AP, EPVE6AP, HPVE6A, PIX1)
  Promoter: CMV tet regulatable
  Tag / fusion protein: HA (N terminal on backbone)
  Cloning method: Gateway Cloning
  Sequencing primers: 5′ unknown
Terms and licenses: Academic/Nonprofit Terms; Industry Terms: Not Available to Industry
How to cite: p6895 PHAGE-P CMVT N-HA-hE6AP I wt was a gift from Peter Howley (Addgene plasmid # 37601 ; http://n2t.net/addgene:37601 ; RRID:Addgene_37601)
