[The description below was written by a language model from this plasmid's Addgene catalogue record and pLannotate feature annotations shown in this document.]
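Description:
p6895 PHAGE-P CMVT N-HA-hE6AP I wt is a mammalian expression plasmid built on the pHAGE-P CMVt N-HA GAW backbone. Although it is catalogued simply as a mammalian expression vector, its feature table shows the architecture of an HIV-1-derived, self-inactivating lentiviral transfer vector. It contains a truncated 5' LTR, the Ψ packaging signal with an adjoining gag fragment, the Rev response element, a cPPT/CTS element, WPRE and a ΔU3 3' LTR. These parts would allow the region between the LTRs to be packaged into viral particles and integrated into target cells when packaging functions are supplied in trans. In E. coli the plasmid is maintained through a high-copy ColE1/pUC-type origin and selected with ampicillin via β-lactamase.

The payload is wild-type human UBE3A (E6AP), labelled as isoform I, an insert of about 2.6 kb introduced by Gateway recombination and flanked by attB1 and attB2 sites. The backbone supplies an N-terminal HA epitope tag upstream of attB1, so the protein is expressed as an HA fusion. Transcription is driven by a tetracycline-regulatable CMV promoter. The annotation shows the CMV enhancer and promoter followed directly by tet operator-like fragments, an arrangement usually associated with repression by Tet repressor and induction with tetracycline or doxycycline, though the record does not spell out the regulatory system. Downstream, a separate mouse PGK promoter drives puromycin N-acetyltransferase for selection of stably transduced or transfected cells, and WPRE enhances transcript expression. The associated publication concerns identification and proteomic analysis of UBE3A/E6AP protein complexes, which fits use of the HA tag for affinity purification of E6AP and its binding partners from cell lines with regulated expression.
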