Features (pLannotate 1.2.2; 31 found; start..end, strand, type, name):
     52..169     +  misc_feature   cPPT/CTS: central polypurine tract and central termination sequence of HIV-1
    221..524     +  enhancer       CMV enhancer: human cytomegalovirus immediate early enhancer
    525..728     +  promoter       CMV promoter: human cytomegalovirus (CMV) immediate early promoter
    730..749     +  promoter       PLtetO-1 promoter (fragment): modified phage lambda PL promoter with tet operator sites (Lutz and Bujard, 1997)
    751..770     +  promoter       PLtetO-1 promoter (fragment): modified phage lambda PL promoter with tet operator sites (Lutz and Bujard, 1997)
    778..811     +  promoter       TRE3GV promoter (fragment): 3rd-generation Tet-responsive promoter that can be activated by binding of Tet-On® 3G, optimized for retroviral and lentiviral vectors
    902..928     +  CDS            3xHA (fragment): three tandem HA epitope tags
    944..968     +  protein_bind   attB1: mutant version of attB; recombination site for the Gateway® BP reaction BP Clonase™
    989..3544    +  CDS            UBE3A: UBE3A_HUMAN - Also known as E6AP From Homo sapiens (Human).
   3570..3594    -  protein_bind   attB2: mutant version of attB; recombination site for the Gateway® BP reaction BP Clonase™
   3613..4100    +  promoter       PGK promoter: mouse phosphoglycerate kinase 1 promoter
   4121..4720    +  CDS            PuroR: puromycin N-acetyltransferase; pac from Streptomyces alboniger; confers resistance to puromycin
   4787..5375    +  misc_feature   WPRE: woodchuck hepatitis virus posttranscriptional regulatory element
   5383..5448    +  CDS            nef (fragment): NEF_HV1Z2 - Experimental evidence at protein level: Swiss-Prot protein existence level 1. Extracellular Nef protein targets CD4(+) T-lymphocytes for apoptosis by interacting with CXCR4 surface receptors. From Human immunodeficiency virus type 1 group M subtype D (isolate Z2/CDC-Z34) (HIV-1).
   5450..5683    +  LTR            3' LTR (ΔU3): self-inactivating 3' long terminal repeat (LTR) from HIV-1
   5888..5992    +  promoter       AmpR promoter: bla
   5993..6853    +  CDS            AmpR: β-lactamase; bla; confers resistance to ampicillin, carbenicillin, and related antibiotics
   7024..7612    +  rep_origin     ori: high-copy-number ColE1/pMB1/pBR322/pUC origin of replication
   7795..7849    +  CDS            lacI (fragment): lac repressor; lacI; The lac repressor binds to the lac operator to inhibit transcription in E. coli. This inhibition can be relieved by adding lactose or isopropyl-β-D-thiogalactopyranoside (IPTG).
   7855..7948    +  rep_origin     SV40 ori (fragment): SV40 origin of replication
   7973..8010    +  CDS            lacI (fragment): lac repressor; lacI; The lac repressor binds to the lac operator to inhibit transcription in E. coli. This inhibition can be relieved by adding lactose or isopropyl-β-D-thiogalactopyranoside (IPTG).
   8023..8044    +  protein_bind   CAP binding site: CAP binding activates transcription in the presence of cAMP. E. coli catabolite activator protein
   8059..8089    +  promoter       lac promoter: promoter for the E. coli lac operon
   8097..8113    +  protein_bind   lac operator: The lac repressor binds to the lac operator to inhibit transcription in E. coli. This inhibition can be relieved by adding lactose or isopropyl-β-D-thiogalactopyranoside (IPTG). lac repressor encoded by lacI
   8147..8230    +  polyA_signal   SV40 poly(A) signal (fragment): SV40 polyadenylation signal
   8397..8726    +  CDS            nef (fragment): NEF_HV1BR - Experimental evidence at protein level: Swiss-Prot protein existence level 1. Extracellular Nef protein targets CD4(+) T-lymphocytes for apoptosis by interacting with CXCR4 surface receptors (PubMed:14990729). From Human immunodeficiency virus type 1 group M subtype B (isolate BRU/LAI) (HIV-1).
   8774..9031    +  LTR            5' LTR (truncated): truncated 5' long terminal repeat (LTR) from HIV-1
   9078..9203    +  misc_feature   HIV-1 Ψ: packaging signal of human immunodeficiency virus type 1
   9187..9525    +  CDS            HIV-1 gag (fragment): gag protein from human immunodeficiency virus 1; gag
   9700..9933    +  misc_feature   RRE: The Rev response element (RRE) of HIV-1 allows for Rev-dependent mRNA export from the nucleus to the cytoplasm.
  10310..7       +  CDS            Rev (fragment) (across the origin): human immunodeficiency virus 1 (HIV-1) Rev protein; rev; enhances nuclear export of unspliced and incompletely spliced viral mRNAs
>Addgene plasmid #37601 | p6895 PHAGE-P CMVT N-HA-hE6AP I wt | addgene full sequence | sequence record 456577 | Addgene NGS Result
ACGGATCTCGACGGTATCGCCGAATTCACAAATGGCAGTATTCATCCACAATTTTAAAAGAAAAGGGGGG
ATTGGGGGGTACAGTGCAGGGGAAAGAATAGTAGACATAATAGCAACAGACATACAAACTAAAGAATTAC
AAAAACAAATTACAAAAATTCAAAATTTTCGGGTTTATTACAGGGACAGCAGAGATCCAGTTTGGACTAG
TGGAGTTCCGCGTTACATAACTTACGGTAAATGGCCCGCCTGGCTGACCGCCCAACGACCCCCGCCCATT
GACGTCAATAATGACGTATGTTCCCATAGTAACGCCAATAGGGACTTTCCATTGACGTCAATGGGTGGAG
TATTTACGGTAAACTGCCCACTTGGCAGTACATCAAGTGTATCATATGCCAAGTACGCCCCCTATTGACG
TCAATGACGGTAAATGGCCCGCCTGGCATTATGCCCAGTACATGACCTTATGGGACTTTCCTACTTGGCA
GTACATCTACGTATTAGTCATCGCTATTACCATGGTGATGCGGTTTTGGCAGTACATCAATGGGCGTGGA
TAGCGGTTTGACTCACGGGGATTTCCAAGTCTCCACCCCATTGACGTCAATGGGAGTTTGTTTTGGCACC
AAAATCAACGGGACTTTCCAAAATGTCGTAACAACTCCGCCCCATTGACGCAAATGGGCGGTAGGCGTGT
ACGGTGGGAGGTCTATATAAGCAGAGCTCTCCCTATCAGTGATAGAGATCTCCCTATCAGTGATAGAGAT
CGTCGACGAGCTCGTTTAGTGAACCGTCAGATCGCCTGGAGACGCCATCCACGCTGTTTTGACCTCCATA
GAAGACACCGGGACCGATCCAGCCTCCGGACTCTAGCGTTTAAACGCTAGCCACCATGGCGTACCCATAC
GATGTTCCAGATTACGCTGCTCGAGGTTATCAAACAAGTTTGTACAAAAAAGCAGGCTCCGCGGCCGCCC
CCTTCACCATGAAGCGAGCAGCTGCAAAGCATCTAATAGAACGCTACTACCACCAGTTAACTGAGGGCTG
TGGAAATGAAGCCTGCACGAATGAGTTTTGTGCTTCCTGTCCAACTTTTCTTCGTATGGATAATAATGCA
GCAGCTATTAAAGCCCTCGAGCTTTATAAGATTAATGCAAAACTCTGTGATCCTCATCCCTCCAAGAAAG
GAGCAAGCTCAGCTTACCTTGAGAACTCGAAAGGTGCCCCCAACAACTCCTGCTCTGAGATAAAAATGAA
CAAGAAAGGCGCTAGAATTGATTTTAAAGATGTGACTTACTTAACAGAAGAGAAGGTATATGAAATTCTT
GAATTATGTAGAGAAAGAGAGGATTATTCCCCTTTAATCCGTGTTATTGGAAGAGTTTTTTCTAGTGCTG
AGGCATTGGTACAGAGCTTCCGGAAAGTTAAACAACACACCAAGGAAGAACTGAAATCTCTTCAAGCAAA
AGATGAAGACAAAGATGAAGATGAAAAGGAAAAAGCTGCATGTTCTGCTGCTGCTATGGAAGAAGACTCA
GAAGCATCTTCCTCAAGGATAGGTGATAGCTCACAGGGAGACAACAATTTGCAAAAATTAGGCCCTGATG
ATGTGTCTGTGGATATTGATGCCATTAGAAGGGTCTACACCAGATTGCTCTCTAATGAAAAAATTGAAAC
TGCCTTTCTCAATGCACTTGTATATTTGTCACCTAACGTGGAATGTGACTTGACGTATCACAATGTATAC
TCTCGAGATCCTAATTATCTGAATTTGTTCATTATCGTAATGGAGAATAGAAATCTCCACAGTCCTGAAT
ATCTGGAAATGGCTTTGCCATTATTTTGCAAAGCGATGAGCAAGCTACCCCTTGCAGCCCAAGGAAAACT
GATCAGACTGTGGTCTAAATACAATGCAGACCAGATTCGGAGAATGATGGAGACATTTCAGCAACTTATT
ACTTATAAAGTCATAAGCAATGAATTTAACAGTCGAAATCTAGTGAATGATGATGATGCCATTGTTGCTG
CTTCGAAGTGCTTGAAAATGGTTTACTATGCAAATGTAGTGGGAGGGGAAGTGGACACAAATCACAATGA
AGAAGATGATGAAGAGCCCATCCCTGAGTCCAGCGAGCTGACACTTCAGGAACTTTTGGGAGAAGAAAGA
AGAAACAAGAAAGGTCCTCGAGTGGACCCCCTGGAAACTGAACTTGGTGTTAAAACCCTGGATTGTCGAA
AACCACTTATCCCTTTTGAAGAGTTTATTAATGAACCACTGAATGAGGTTCTAGAAATGGATAAAGATTA
TACTTTTTTCAAAGTAGAAACAGAGAACAAATTCTCTTTTATGACATGTCCCTTTATATTGAATGCTGTC
ACAAAGAATTTGGGATTATATTATGACAATAGAATTCGCATGTACAGTGAACGAAGAATCACTGTTCTCT
ACAGCTTAGTTCAAGGACAGCAGTTGAATCCATATTTGAGACTCAAAGTTAGACGTGACCATATCATAGA
TGATGCACTTGTCCGGCTAGAGATGATCGCTATGGAAAATCCTGCAGACTTGAAGAAGCAGTTGTATGTG
GAATTTGAAGGAGAACAAGGAGTTGATGAGGGAGGTGTTTCCAAAGAATTTTTTCAGCTGGTTGTGGAGG
AAATCTTCAATCCAGATATTGGTATGTTCACATACGATGAATCTACAAAATTGTTTTGGTTTAATCCATC
TTCTTTTGAAACTGAGGGTCAGTTTACTCTGATTGGCATAGTACTGGGTCTGGCTATTTACAATAACTGT
ATACTGGATGTACATTTTCCCATGGTTGTCTACAGGAAGCTAATGGGGAAAAAAGGAACTTTTCGTGACT
TGGGAGACTCTCACCCAGTTCTATATCAGAGTTTAAAAGATTTATTGGAGTATGAAGGGAATGTGGAAGA
TGACATGATGATCACTTTCCAGATATCACAGACAGATCTTTTTGGTAACCCAATGATGTATGATCTAAAG
GAAAATGGTGATAAAATTCCAATTACAAATGAAAACAGGAAGGAATTTGTCAATCTTTATTCTGACTACA
TTCTCAATAAATCAGTAGAAAAACAGTTCAAGGCTTTTCGGAGAGGTTTTCATATGGTGACCAATGAATC
TCCCTTAAAGTACTTATTCAGACCAGAAGAAATTGAATTGCTTATATGTGGAAGCCGGAATCTAGATTTC
CAAGCACTAGAAGAAACTACAGAATATGACGGTGGCTATACCAGGGACTCTGTTCTGATTAGGGAGTTCT
GGGAAATCGTTCATTCATTTACAGATGAACAGAAAAGACTCTTCTTGCAGTTTACAACGGGCACAGACAG
AGCACCTGTGGGAGGACTAGGAAAATTAAAGATGATTATAGCCAAAAATGGCCCAGACACAGAAAGGTTA
CCTACATCTCATACTTGCTTTAATGTGCTTTTACTTCCGGAATACTCAAGCAAAGAAAAACTTAAAGAGA
GATTGTTGAAGGCCATCACGTATGCCAAAGGATTTGGCATGCTGTAAGGATCCAAGGGTGGGCGCGCCGA
CCCAGCTTTCTTGTACAAAGTGGTTCGATAACGAATTCTACCGGGTAGGGGAGGCGCTTTTCCCAAGGCA
GTCTGGAGCATGCGCTTTAGCAGCCCCGCTGGGCACTTGGCGCTACACAAGTGGCCTCTGGCCTCGCACA
CATTCCACATCCACCGGTAGGCGCCAACCGGCTCCGTTCTTTGGTGGCCCCTTCGCGCCACCTTCTACTC
CTCCCCTAGTCAGGAAGTTCCCCCCCGCCCCGCAGCTCGCGTCGTGCAGGACGTGACAAATGGAAGTAGC
ACGTCTCACTAGTCTCGTGCAGATGGACAGCACCGCTGAGCAATGGAAGCGGGTAGGCCTTTGGGGCAGC
GGCCAATAGCAGCTTTGCTCCTTCGCTTTCTGGGCTCAGAGGCTGGGAAGGGGTGGGTCCGGGGGCGGGC
TCAGGGGCGGGGCGGGCGCCCGAAGGTCCTCCGGAGGCCCGGCATTCTGCACGCTTCAAAAGCGCACGTC
TGCCGCGCTGTTCTCCTCTTCCTCATCTCCGGGCCTTTCGACCTGCAGCCCAAGCTTACCATGACCGAGT
ACAAGCCCACGGTGCGCCTCGCCACCCGCGACGACGTCCCCAGGGCCGTACGCACCCTCGCCGCCGCGTT
CGCCGACTACCCCGCCACGCGCCACACCGTCGATCCGGACCGCCACATCGAGCGGGTCACCGAGCTGCAA
GAACTCTTCCTCACGCGCGTCGGGCTCGACATCGGCAAGGTGTGGGTCGCGGACGACGGCGCCGCGGTGG
CGGTCTGGACCACGCCGGAGAGCGTCGAAGCGGGGGCGGTGTTCGCCGAGATCGGCCCGCGCATGGCCGA
GTTGAGCGGTTCCCGGCTGGCCGCGCAGCAACAGATGGAAGGCCTCCTGGCGCCGCACCGGCCCAAGGAG
CCCGCGTGGTTCCTGGCCACCGTCGGCGTCTCGCCCGACCACCAGGGCAAGGGTCTGGGCAGCGCCGTCG
TGCTCCCCGGAGTGGAGGCGGCCGAGCGCGCCGGGGTGCCCGCCTTCCTGGAGACCTCCGCGCCCCGCAA
CCTCCCCTTCTACGAGCGGCTCGGCTTCACCGTCACCGCCGACGTCGAGGTGCCCGAAGGACCGCGCACC
TGGTGCATGACCCGCAAGCCCGGTGCCTGACGCCCGCCCCACGACCCGCAGCGCCCGACCGAAAGGAGCG
CACGACCCCATGCATCGATAGATCCTAATCAACCTCTGGATTACAAAATTTGTGAAAGATTGACTGGTAT
TCTTAACTATGTTGCTCCTTTTACGCTATGTGGATACGCTGCTTTAATGCCTTTGTATCATGCTATTGCT
TCCCGTATGGCTTTCATTTTCTCCTCCTTGTATAAATCCTGGTTGCTGTCTCTTTATGAGGAGTTGTGGC
CCGTTGTCAGGCAACGTGGCGTGGTGTGCACTGTGTTTGCTGACGCAACCCCCACTGGTTGGGGCATTGC
CACCACCTGTCAGCTCCTTTCCGGGACTTTCGCTTTCCCCCTCCCTATTGCCACGGCGGAACTCATCGCC
GCCTGCCTTGCCCGCTGCTGGACAGGGGCTCGGCTGTTGGGCACTGACAATTCCGTGGTGTTGTCGGGGA
AATCATCGTCCTTTCCTTGGCTGCTCGCCTGTGTTGCCACCTGGATTCTGCGCGGGACGTCCTTCTGCTA
CGTCCCTTCGGCCCTCAATCCAGCGGACCTTCCTTCCCGCGGCCTGCTGCCGGCTCTGCGGCCTCTTCCG
CGTCTTCGCCTTCGCCCTCAGACGAGTCGGATCTCCCTTTGGGCCGCCTCCCCGCCTGAGATCCTTTAAG
ACCAATGACTTACAAGGCAGCTGTAGATCTTAGCCACTTTTTAAAAGAAAAGGGGGGACTGGAAGGGCTA
ATTCACTCCCAACGAAGACAAGATCTGCTTTTTGCTTGTACTGGGTCTCTCTGGTTAGACCAGATCTGAG
CCTGGGAGCTCTCTGGCTAACTAGGGAACCCACTGCTTAAGCCTCAATAAAGCTTGCCTTGAGTGCTTCA
AGTAGTGTGTGCCCGTCTGTTGTGTGACTCTGGTAACTAGAGATCCCTCAGACCCTTTTAGTCAGTGTGG
AAAATCTCTAGCAGTAGTAGTTCATGTCATCTTATTATTCAGTATTTATAACTTGCAAAGAAATGAATAT
CAGAGAGTGAGAGGCCCGGGTTAATTAAGGAAAGGGCTAGATCATTCTTGAAGACGAAAGGGCCTCGTGA
TACGCCTATTTTTATAGGTTAATGTCATGATAATAATGGTTTCTTAGACGTCAGGTGGCACTTTTCGGGG
AAATGTGCGCGGAACCCCTATTTGTTTATTTTTCTAAATACATTCAAATATGTATCCGCTCATGAGACAA
TAACCCTGATAAATGCTTCAATAATATTGAAAAAGGAAGAGTATGAGTATTCAACATTTCCGTGTCGCCC
TTATTCCCTTTTTTGCGGCATTTTGCCTTCCTGTTTTTGCTCACCCAGAAACGCTGGTGAAAGTAAAAGA
TGCTGAAGATCAGTTGGGTGCACGAGTGGGTTACATCGAACTGGATCTCAACAGCGGTAAGATCCTTGAG
AGTTTTCGCCCCGAAGAACGTTTTCCAATGATGAGCACTTTTAAAGTTCTGCTATGTGGCGCGGTATTAT
CCCGTGTTGACGCCGGGCAAGAGCAACTCGGTCGCCGCATACACTATTCTCAGAATGACTTGGTTGAGTA
CTCACCAGTCACAGAAAAGCATCTTACGGATGGCATGACAGTAAGAGAATTATGCAGTGCTGCCATAACC
ATGAGTGATAACACTGCGGCCAACTTACTTCTGACAACGATCGGAGGACCGAAGGAGCTAACCGCTTTTT
TGCACAACATGGGGGATCATGTAACTCGCCTTGATCGTTGGGAACCGGAGCTGAATGAAGCCATACCAAA
CGACGAGCGTGACACCACGATGCCTGTAGCAATGGCAACAACGTTGCGCAAACTATTAACTGGCGAACTA
CTTACTCTAGCTTCCCGGCAACAATTAATAGACTGGATGGAGGCGGATAAAGTTGCAGGACCACTTCTGC
GCTCGGCCCTTCCGGCTGGCTGGTTTATTGCTGATAAATCTGGAGCCGGTGAGCGTGGGTCTCGCGGTAT
CATTGCAGCACTGGGGCCAGATGGTAAGCCCTCCCGTATCGTAGTTATCTACACGACGGGGAGTCAGGCA
ACTATGGATGAACGAAATAGACAGATCGCTGAGATAGGTGCCTCACTGATTAAGCATTGGTAACTGTCAG
ACCAAGTTTACTCATATATACTTTAGATTGATTTAAAACTTCATTTTTAATTTAAAAGGATCTAGGTGAA
GATCCTTTTTGATAATCTCATGACCAAAATCCCTTAACGTGAGTTTTCGTTCCACTGAGCGTCAGACCCC
GTAGAAAAGATCAAAGGATCTTCTTGAGATCCTTTTTTTCTGCGCGTAATCTGCTGCTTGCAAACAAAAA
AACCACCGCTACCAGCGGTGGTTTGTTTGCCGGATCAAGAGCTACCAACTCTTTTTCCGAAGGTAACTGG
CTTCAGCAGAGCGCAGATACCAAATACTGTTCTTCTAGTGTAGCCGTAGTTAGGCCACCACTTCAAGAAC
TCTGTAGCACCGCCTACATACCTCGCTCTGCTAATCCTGTTACCAGTGGCTGCTGCCAGTGGCGATAAGT
CGTGTCTTACCGGGTTGGACTCAAGACGATAGTTACCGGATAAGGCGCAGCGGTCGGGCTGAACGGGGGG
TTCGTGCACACAGCCCAGCTTGGAGCGAACGACCTACACCGAACTGAGATACCTACAGCGTGAGCTATGA
GAAAGCGCCACGCTTCCCGAAGGGAGAAAGGCGGACAGGTATCCGGTAAGCGGCAGGGTCGGAACAGGAG
AGCGCACGAGGGAGCTTCCAGGGGGAAACGCCTGGTATCTTTATAGTCCTGTCGGGTTTCGCCACCTCTG
ACTTGAGCGTCGATTTTTGTGATGCTCGTCAGGGGGGCGGAGCCTATGGAAAAACGCCAGCAACGCGGCC
TTTTTACGGTTCCTGGCCTTTTGCTGGCCTTTTGCTCACATGTTCTTTCCTGCGTTATCCCCTGATTCTG
TGGATAACCGTATTACCGCCTTTGAGTGAGCTGATACCGCTCGCCGCAGCCGAACGACCGAGCGCAGCGA
GTCAGTGAGCGAGGAAGCGGAAGAGCGCCCAATACGCAAACCGCCTCTCCCCGCGCGTTGGCCGATTCAT
TAATGCAGCAAGCTCATGGCTGACTAATTTTTTTTATTTATGCAGAGGCCGAGGCCGCCTCGGCCTCTGA
GCTATTCCAGAAGTAGTGAGGAGGCTTTTTTGGAGGCCTAGGCTTTTGCAAAAAGCTCCCCGTGGCACGA
CAGGTTTCCCGACTGGAAAGCGGGCAGTGAGCGCAACGCAATTAATGTGAGTTAGCTCACTCATTAGGCA
CCCCAGGCTTTACACTTTATGCTTCCGGCTCGTATGTTGTGTGGAATTGTGAGCGGATAACAATTTCACA
CAGGAAACAGCTATGACATGATTACGAATTTCACAAATAAAGCATTTTTTTCACTGCATTCTAGTTGTGG
TTTGTCCAAACTCATCAATGTATCTTATCATGTCTGGATCAACTGGATAACTCAAGCTAACCAAAATCAT
CCCAAACTTCCCACCCCATACCCTATTACCACTGCCAATTACCTGTGGTTTCATTTACTCTAAACCTGTG
ATTCCTCTGAATTATTTTCATTTTAAAGAAATTGTATTTGTTAAATATGTACTACAAACTTAGTAGTTGG
AAGGGCTAATTCACTCCCAAAGAAGACAAGATATCCTTGATCTGTGGATCTACCACACACAAGGCTACTT
CCCTGATTAGCAGAACTACACACCAGGGCCAGGGGTCAGATATCCACTGACCTTTGGATGGTGCTACAAG
CTAGTACCAGTTGAGCCAGATAAGGTAGAAGAGGCCAATAAAGGAGAGAACACCAGCTTGTTACACCCTG
TGAGCCTGCATGGGATGGATGACCCGGAGAGAGAAGTGTTAGAGTGGAGGTTTGACAGCCGCCTAGCATT
TCATCACGTGGCCCGAGAGCTGCATCCGGAGTACTTCAAGAACTGCTGATATCGAGCTTGCTACAAGGGA
CTTTCCGCTGGGGACTTTCCAGGGAGGCGTGGCCTGGGCGGGACTGGGGAGTGGCGAGCCCTCAGATCCT
GCATATAAGCAGCTGCTTTTTGCCTGTACTGGGTCTCTCTGGTTAGACCAGATCTGAGCCTGGGAGCTCT
CTGGCTAACTAGGGAACCCACTGCTTAAGCCTCAATAAAGCTTGCCTTGAGTGCTTCAAGTAGTGTGTGC
CCGTCTGTTGTGTGACTCTGGTAACTAGAGATCCCTCAGACCCTTTTAGTCAGTGTGGAAAATCTCTAGC
AGTGGCGCCCGAACAGGGACTTGAAAGCGAAAGGGAAACCAGAGGAGCTCTCTCGACGCAGGACTCGGCT
TGCTGAAGCGCGCACGGCAAGAGGCGAGGGGCGGCGACTGGTGAGTACGCCAAAAATTTTGACTAGCGGA
GGCTAGAAGGAGAGAGATGGGTGCGAGAGCGTCAGTATTAAGCGGGGGAGAATTAGATCGCGATGGGAAA
AAATTCGGTTAAGGCCAGGGGGAAAGAAAAAATATAAATTAAAACATATAGTATGGGCAAGCAGGGAGCT
AGAACGATTCGCAGTTAATCCTGGCCTGTTAGAAACATCAGAAGGCTGTAGACAAATACTGGGACAGCTA
CAACCATCCCTTCAGACAGGATCAGAAGAACTTAGATCATTATATAATACAGTAGCAACCCTCTATTGTG
TGCATCAAAGGATAGAGATAAAAGACACCAAGGAAGCTTTAGACAAGATAGAGGAAGAGCAAAACAAAAG
TAAGACCACCGCACAGCAAGCGGCCGGCCGCTGATCTTCAGACCTGGAGGAGGAGATATGAGGGACAATT
GGAGAAGTGAATTATATAAATATAAAGTAGTAAAAATTGAACCATTAGGAGTAGCACCCACCAAGGCAAA
GAGAAGAGTGGTGCAGAGAGAAAAAAGAGCAGTGGGAATAGGAGCTTTGTTCCTTGGGTTCTTGGGAGCA
GCAGGAAGCACTATGGGCGCAGCGTCAATGACGCTGACGGTACAGGCCAGACAATTATTGTCTGGTATAG
TGCAGCAGCAGAACAATTTGCTGAGGGCTATTGAGGCGCAACAGCATCTGTTGCAACTCACAGTCTGGGG
CATCAAGCAGCTCCAGGCAAGAATCCTGGCTGTGGAAAGATACCTAAAGGATCAACAGCTCCTGGGGATT
TGGGGTTGCTCTGGAAAACTCATTTGCACCACTGCTGTGCCTTGGAATGCTAGTTGGAGTAATAAATCTC
TGGAACAGATTTGGAATCACACGACCTGGATGGAGTGGGACAGAGAAATTAACAATTACACAAGCTTAAT
ACACTCCTTAATTGAAGAATCGCAAAACCAGCAAGAAAAGAATGAACAAGAATTATTGGAATTAGATAAA
TGGGCAAGTTTGTGGAATTGGTTTAACATAACAAATTGGCTGTGGTATATAAAATTATTCATAATGATAG
TAGGAGGCTTGGTAGGTTTAAGAATAGTTTTTGCTGTACTTTCTATAGTGAATAGAGTTAGGCAGGGATA
TTCACCATTATCGTTTCAGACCCACCTCCCAACCCCGAGGGGACCCGACAGGCCCGAAGGAATAGAAGAA
GAAGGTGGAGAGAGAGACAGAGACAGATCCATTCGATTAGTGA
