>Addgene plasmid #37601 | p6895 PHAGE-P CMVT N-HA-hE6AP I wt | addgene partial sequence | sequence record 49765 | CMV-F 5'-CGCAAATGGGCGGTAGGCGTG-3'
GCTTTAGCGAGCTCTCCTATCAGTGATAGAGATCTCCCTATCAGTGATAGAGATCGTCGACGAGCTCGTT
TAGTGAACCGTCAGATCGCCTGGAGACGCCATCCACGCTGTTTTGACCTCCATAGAAGACACCGGGACCG
ATCCAGCCTCCGGACTCTAGCGTTTAAACGCTAGCCACCATGGCGTACCCATACGATGTTCCAGATTACG
CTGCTCGAGGTTATCAAACAAGTTTGTACAAAAAAGCAGGCTCCGCGGCCGCCCCCTTCACCATGAAGCG
AGCAGCTGCAAAGCATCTAATAGAACGCTACTACCACCAGTTAACTGAGGGCTGTGGAAATGAAGCCTGC
ACGAATGAGTTTTGTGCTTCCTGTCCAACTTTTCTTCGTATGGATAATAATGCAGCAGCTATTAAAGCCC
TCGAGCTTTATAAGATTAATGCAAAACTCTGTGATCCTCATCCCTCCAAGAAAGGAGCAAGCTCAGCTTA
CCTTGAGAACTCGAAAGGTGCCCCCAACAACTCCTGCTCTGAGATAAAAATGAACAAGAAAGGCGCTAGA
ATTGATTTTAAAGATGTGACTTACTTAACAGAAGAGAAGGTATATGAAATTCTTGAATTATGTAGAGAAA
GAGAGGATTATTCCCCTTTAATCCGTGTTATTGGAAGAGTTTTTTCTAGTGCTGAGGCATTGGTACAGAG
CTTCCGGAAAGTTAAACAACACACCAAGGAAGAACTGAAATCTCTTCAAGCAAAAGATGAAGACAAAGAT
GAAGATGAAAAGGAAAAAGCTGCATGTTCTGCTGCTGCTATGGAAGAAGACTCAGAAGCATCTTCCTCAA
GGATAGGTGATAGCTCACAGGGAGAC
