>Addgene plasmid #37601 | p6895 PHAGE-P CMVT N-HA-hE6AP I wt | addgene partial sequence | sequence record 49766 | hE6AP-F 5'-ccctggaaactgaacttggt-3'
AGTTTATTAATGAACCACTGAATGAGGTTCTAGAAATGGATAAAGATTATACTTTTTTCAAAGTAGAAAC
AGAGAACAAATTCTCTTTTATGACATGTCCCTTTATATTGAATGCTGTCACAAAGAATTTGGGATTATAT
TATGACAATAGAATTCGCATGTACAGTGAACGAAGAATCACTGTTCTCTACAGCTTAGTTCAAGGACAGC
AGTTGAATCCATATTTGAGACTCAAAGTTAGACGTGACCATATCATAGATGATGCACTTGTCCGGCTAGA
GATGATCGCTATGGAAAATCCTGCAGACTTGAAGAAGCAGTTGTATGTGGAATTTGAAGGAGAACAAGGA
GTTGATGAGGGAGGTGTTTCCAAAGAATTTTTTCAGCTGGTTGTGGAGGAAATCTTCAATCCAGATATTG
GTATGTTCACATACGATGAATCTACAAAATTGTTTTGGTTTAATCCATCTTCTTTTGAAACTGAGGGTCA
GTTTACTCTGATTGGCATAGTACTGGGTCTGGCTATTTACAATAACTGTATACTGGATGTACATTTTCCC
ATGGTTGTCTACAGGAAGCTAATGGGGAAAAAAGGAACTTTTCGTGACTTGGGAGACTCTCACCCAGTTC
TATATCAGAGTTTAAAAGATTTATTGGAGTATGAAGGGAATGTGGAAGATGACATGATGATCACTTTCCA
GATATCACAGACAGATCTTTTTGGTAACCCAATGATGTATGATCTAAAGGAAAATGGTGATAAAATTC
